>Addgene plasmid #213598 | pInducer-myc-ERK2-R67S/S153D/D321N | addgene full sequence | sequence record 423946 | Addgene NGS Result
CGGGGGAGAATTAGATCGCGATGGGAAAAAATTCGGTTAAGGCCAGGGGGAAAGAAAAAATATAAATTAA
AACATATAGTATGGGCAAGCAGGGAGCTAGAACGATTCGCAGTTAATCCTGGCCTGTTAGAAACATCAGA
AGGCTGTAGACAAATACTGGGACAGCTACAACCATCCCTTCAGACAGGATCAGAAGAACTTAGATCATTA
TATAATACAGTAGCAACCCTCTATTGTGTGCATCAAAGGATAGAGATAAAAGACACCAAGGAAGCTTTAG
ACAAGATAGAGGAAGAGCAAAACAAAAGTAAGACCACCGCACAGCAAGCGGCCGGCCGCTGATCTTCAGA
CCTGGAGGAGGAGATATGAGGGACAATTGGAGAAGTGAATTATATAAATATAAAGTAGTAAAAATTGAAC
CATTAGGAGTAGCACCCACCAAGGCAAAGAGAAGAGTGGTGCAGAGAGAAAAAAGAGCAGTGGGAATAGG
AGCTTTGTTCCTTGGGTTCTTGGGAGCAGCAGGAAGCACTATGGGCGCAGCGTCAATGACGCTGACGGTA
CAGGCCAGACAATTATTGTCTGGTATAGTGCAGCAGCAGAACAATTTGCTGAGGGCTATTGAGGCGCAAC
AGCATCTGTTGCAACTCACAGTCTGGGGCATCAAGCAGCTCCAGGCAAGAATCCTGGCTGTGGAAAGATA
CCTAAAGGATCAACAGCTCCTGGGGATTTGGGGTTGCTCTGGAAAACTCATTTGCACCACTGCTGTGCCT
TGGAATGCTAGTTGGAGTAATAAATCTCTGGAACAGATTTGGAATCACACGACCTGGATGGAGTGGGACA
GAGAAATTAACAATTACACAAGCTTAATACACTCCTTAATTGAAGAATCGCAAAACCAGCAAGAAAAGAA
TGAACAAGAATTATTGGAATTAGATAAATGGGCAAGTTTGTGGAATTGGTTTAACATAACAAATTGGCTG
TGGTATATAAAATTATTCATAATGATAGTAGGAGGCTTGGTAGGTTTAAGAATAGTTTTTGCTGTACTTT
CTATAGTGAATAGAGTTAGGCAGGGATATTCACCATTATCGTTTCAGACCCACCTCCCAACCCCGAGGGG
ACCCGACAGGCCCGAAGGAATAGAAGAAGAAGGTGGAGAGAGAGACAGAGACAGATCCATTCGATTAGTG
AACGGATCGGCACTGCGTGCGCCAATTCTGCAGACAAATGGCAGTATTCATCCACAATTTTAAAAGAAAA
GGGGGGATTGGGGGGTACAGTGCAGGGGAAAGAATAGTAGACATAATAGCAACAGACATACAAACTAAAG
AATTACAAAAACAAATTACAAAAATTCAAAATTTTCGGGTTTATTACAGGGACAGCAGAGATCCAGTTTG
GTTAGTACCGGGCCCGCTCTAGTCCGGAATCAGTCCTGCTCCTCGGCCACGAAGTGCACGCAGTTGCCGG
CCGGGTCGCGCAGGGCGAACTCCCGCCCCCACGGCTGCTCGCCGATCTCGGTCATGGCCGGCCCGGAGGC
GTCCCGGAAGTTCGTGGACACGACCTCCGACCACTCGGCGTACAGCTCGTCCAGGCCGCGCACCCACACC
CAGGCCAGGGTGTTGTCCGGCACCACCTGGTCCTGGACCGCGCTGATGAACAGGGTCACGTCGTCCCGGA
CCACACCGGCGAAGTCGTCCTCCACGAAGTCCCGGGAGAACCCGAGCCGGTCGGTCCAGAACTCGACCGC
TCCGGCGACGTCGCGCGCGGTGAGCACCGGAACGGCACTGGTCAACTTGGCCATGGTGGCCCTCCTATAG
TGAGTCGTATTATACTATGCCGATATACTATGCCGATGATTAATTGTCAACACGTGCTGCAGGTCCGAGG
TTCTAGGCTAGCTTAAAGGAACCAATTCAGTCGACTGGATCCTTTACCACTCCCTATCAGTGATAGAGAA
AAGTGAAAGTCGAGTTTACCACTCCCTATCAGTGATAGAGAAAAGTGAAAGTCGAGTTTACCACTCCCTA
TCAGTGATAGAGAAAAGTGAAAGTCGAGTTTACCACTCCCTATCAGTGATAGAGAAAAGTGAAAGTCGAG
TTTACCACTCCCTATCAGTGATAGAGAAAAGTGAAAGTCGAGTTTACCACTCCCTATCAGTGATAGAGAA
AAGTGAAAGTCGAGTTTACCACTCCCTATCAGTGATAGAGAAAAGTGAAAGTCGAGTTTACCACTCCCTA
TCAGTGATAGAGAAAAGTGAAAGTCGAGTTTACCACTCCCTATCAGTGATAGAGAAAAGTGAAAGTCGAG
CTCGGTACCCGGGTCGAGGTAGGCGTGTACGGTGGGAGGCCTATATAAGCAGAGCTCGTTTAGTGAACCG
TCAGATCGCCTGGAGACGCCATCCACGCTGTTTTGACCTCCATAGAAGACACCGGGACCGATCCAGCCTA
CCGGTATGGAGCAGAAGCTGATCTCCGAGGAGGACCTGGGATCTGGGCATATGGCGGCGGCGGCGGCGGC
GGGCGCGGGCCCGGAGATGGTCCGCGGGCAGGTGTTCGACGTGGGGCCGCGCTACACCAACCTCTCGTAC
ATCGGCGAGGGCGCCTACGGCATGGTGTGCTCTGCTTATGATAATGTCAACAAAGTTCGAGTAGCTATCA
AGAAAATCAGCCCCTTTGAGCACCAGACCTACTGCCAGAGTACCCTGAGGGAGATAAAAATCTTACTGCG
CTTCAGACATGAGAACATCATTGGAATCAATGACATTATTCGAGCACCAACCATCGAGCAAATGAAAGAT
GTATATATAGTACAGGACCTCATGGAAACAGATCTTTACAAGCTCTTGAAGACACAACACCTCAGCAATG
ACCATATCTGCTATTTTCTCTACCAGATCCTCAGAGGGTTAAAATATATCCATTCAGCTAACGTTCTGCA
CCGTGACCTCAAGCCTGACAACCTGCTGCTCAACACCACCTGTGATCTCAAGATCTGTGACTTTGGCCTG
GCCCGTGTTGCAGATCCAGACCATGATCACACAGGGTTCCTGACAGAATATGTGGCCACACGTTGGTACA
GGGCTCCAGAAATTATGTTGAATTCCAAGGGCTACACCAAGTCCATTGATATTTGGTCTGTAGGCTGCAT
TCTGGCAGAAATGCTTTCTAACAGGCCCATCTTTCCAGGGAAGCATTATCTTGACCAGCTGAACCACATT
TTGGGTATTCTTGGATCCCCATCACAAGAAGACCTGAATTGTATAATAAATTTAAAAGCTAGGAACTATT
TGCTTTCTCTTCCACACAAAAATAAGGTGCCATGGAACAGGCTGTTCCCAAATGCTGACTCCAAAGCTCT
GGACTTATTGGACAAAATGTTGACATTCAACCCACACAAGAGGATTGAAGTAGAACAGGCTCTGGCCCAC
CCATATCTGGAGCAGTATTACGACCCGAGTAACGAGCCCATCGCCGAAGCACCATTCAAGTTCGACATGG
AATTGGATGACTTGCCTAAGGAAAAGCTCAAAGAACTAATTTTTGAAGAGACTGCTAGATTCCAGCCAGG
ATACAGATCTTAAACGCGTAAGATCTGGCCTCCGCGCCGGGTTTTGGCGCCTCCCGCGGGCGCCCCCCTC
CTCACGGCGAGCGCTGCCACGTCAGACGAAGGGCGCAGCGAGCGTCCTGATCCTTCCGCCCGGACGCTCA
GGACAGCGGCCCGCTGCTCATAAGACTCGGCCTTAGAACCCCAGTATCAGCAGAAGGACATTTTAGGACG
GGACTTGGGTGACTCTAGGGCACTGGTTTTCTTTCCAGAGAGCGGAACAGGCGAGGAAAAGTAGTCCCTT
CTCGGCGATTCTGCGGAGGGATCTCCGTGGGGCGGTGAACGCCGATGATTATATAAGGACGCGCCGGGTG
TGGCACAGCTAGTTCCGTCGCAGCCGGGATTTGGGTCGCGGTTCTTGTTTGTGGATCGCTGTGATCGTCA
CTTGGTGAGTAGCGGGCTGCTGGGCTGGCCGGGGCTTTCGTGGCCGCCGGGCCGCTCGGTGGGACGGAAG
CGTGTGGAGAGACCGCCAAGGGCTGTAGTCTGGGTCCGCGAGCAAGGTTGCCCTGAACTGGGGGTTGGGG
GGAGCGCAGCAAAATGGCGGCTGTTCCCGAGTCTTGAATGGAAGACGCTTGTGAGGCGGGCTGTGAGGTC
GTTGAAACAAGGTGGGGGGCATGGTGGGCGGCAAGAACCCAAGGTCTTGAGGCCTTCGCTAATGCGGGAA
AGCTCTTATTCGGGTGAGATGGGCTGGGGCACCATCTGGGGACCCTGACGTGAAGTTTGTCACTGACTGG
AGAACTCGGTTTGTCGTCTGTTGCGGGGGCGGCAGTTATGGCGGTGCCGTTGGGCAGTGCACCCGTACCT
TTGGGAGCGCGCGCCCTCGTCGTGTCGTGACGTCACCCGTTCTGTTGGCTTATAATGCAGGGTGGGGCCA
CCTGCCGGTAGGTGTGTGGTAGGCTTTTCTCCGTCGCAGGACGCAGGGTTCGGGCCTAGGGTAGGCTCTC
CTGAATCGACAGGCGCCGGACCTCTGGTGAGGGGAGGGATAAGTGAGGCGTCAGTTTCTTTGGTCGGTTT
TATGTACCTATCTTCTTAAGTAGCTGAAGCTCCGGTTTTGAACTATGCGCTCGGGGTTGGCGAGTGTGTT
TTGTGAAGTTTTTTAGGCACCTTTTGAAATGTAATCATTTGGGTCAATATGTAATTTTCAGTGTTAGACT
AGTAAATTGTCCGCTAAATTCTGGCCGTTTTTGGCTTTTTTGTTAGACGGATCCATAACTTCGTATAATG
TATGCTATACGAAGTTATGCCACCATGTCTAGACTGGACAAGAGCAAAGTCATAAACGGAGCTCTGGAAT
TACTCAATGGTGTCGGTATCGAAGGCCTGACGACAAGGAAACTCGCTCAAAAGCTGGGAGTTGAGCAGCC
TACCCTGTACTGGCACGTGAAGAACAAGCGGGCCCTGCTCGATGCCCTGCCAATCGAGATGCTGGACAGG
CATCATACCCACTTCTGCCCCCTGGAAGGCGAGTCATGGCAAGACTTTCTGCGGAACAACGCCAAGTCAT
ACCGCTGTGCTCTCCTCTCACATCGCGACGGGGCTAAAGTGCATCTCGGCACCCGCCCAACAGAGAAACA
GTACGAAACCCTGGAAAATCAGCTCGCGTTCCTGTGTCAGCAAGGCTTCTCCCTGGAGAACGCACTGTAC
GCTCTGTCCGCCGTGGGCCACTTTACACTGGGCTGCGTATTGGAGGAACAGGAGCATCAAGTAGCAAAAG
AGGAAAGAGAGACACCTACCACCGATTCTATGCCCCCACTTCTGAGACAAGCAATTGAGCTGTTCGACCG
GCAGGGAGCCGAACCTGCCTTCCTTTTCGGCCTGGAACTAATCATATGTGGCCTGGAGAAACAGCTAAAG
TGCGAAAGCGGCGGGCCGACCGACGCCCTTGACGATTTTGACTTAGACATGCTCCCAGCCGATGCCCTTG
ACGACTTTGACCTTGATATGCTGCCTGCTGACGCTCTTGACGATTTTGACCTTGACATGCTCCCCGGGTA
AATAACTTCGTATAGCATACATTATACGAAGTATGGCGCGCCAATTCCGCCCCTCTCCCTCCCCCCCCCC
TAACGTTACTGGCCGAAGCCGCTTGGAATAAGGCCGGTGTGCGTTTGTCTATATGTTATTTTCCACCATA
TTGCCGTCTTTTGGCAATGTGAGGGCCCGGAAACCTGGCCCTGTCTTCTTGACGAGCATTCCTAGGGGTC
TTTCCCCTCTCGCCAAAGGAATGCAAGGTCTGTTGAATGTCGTGAAGGAAGCAGTTCCTCTGGAAGCTTC
TTGAAGACAAACAACGTCTGTAGCGACCCTTTGCAGGCAGCGGAACCCCCCACCTGGCGACAGGTGCCTC
TGCGGCCAAAAGCCACGTGTATAAGATACACCTGCAAAGGCGGCACAACCCCAGTGCCACGTTGTGAGTT
GGATAGTTGTGGAAAGAGTCAAATGGCTCTCCTCAAGCGTATTCAACAAGGGGCTGAAGGATGCCCAGAA
GGTACCCCATTGTATGGGATCTGATCTGGGGCCTCGGTGCACATGCTTTACATGTGTTTAGTCGAGGTTA
AAAAAACGTCTAGGCCCCCCGAACCACGGGGACGTGGTTTTCCTTTGAAAAACACGATAATACCATGGCC
ACCGAGTACAAGCCCACGGTGCGCCTCGCCACCCGCGACGACGTCCCCCGGGCCGTACGCACCCTCGCCG
CCGCGTTCGCCGACTACCCCGCCACGCGCCACACCGTCGACCCGGACCGCCACATCGAGCGGGTCACCGA
GCTGCAAGAACTCTTCCTCACGCGCGTCGGGCTCGACATCGGCAAGGTGTGGGTCGCGGACGACGGCGCC
GCGGTGGCGGTCTGGACCACGCCGGAGAGCGTCGAAGCGGGGGCGGTGTTCGCCGAGATCGGCTCGCGCA
TGGCCGAGTTGAGCGGTTCCCGGCTGGCCGCGCAGCAACAGATGGAAGGCCTCCTGGCGCCGCACCGGCC
CAAGGAGCCCGCGTGGTTCCTGGCCACCGTCGGCGTCTCGCCCGACCACCAGGGCAAGGGTCTGGGCAGC
GCCGTCGTGCTCCCCGGAGTGGAGGCGGCCGAGCGCGCTGGGGTGCCCGCCTTCCTGGAGACCTCCGCGC
CCCGCAACCTCCCCTTCTACGAGCGGCTCGGCTTCACCGTCACCGCCGACGTCGAGGTGCCCGAAGGACC
GCGCACCTGGTGCATGACCCGCAAGCCCGGTGCCTGATTAATTAAGCGCGTCTGGAACAATCAACCTCTG
GATTACAAAATTTGTGAAAGATTGACTGGTATTCTTAACTATGTTGCTCCTTTTACGCTATGTGGATACG
CTGCTTTAATGCCTTTGTATCATGCTATTGCTTCCCGTATGGCTTTCATTTTCTCCTCCTTGTATAAATC
CTGGTTGCTGTCTCTTTATGAGGAGTTGTGGCCCGTTGTCAGGCAACGTGGCGTGGTGTGCACTGTGTTT
GCTGACGCAACCCCCACTGGTTGGGGCATTGCCACCACCTGTCAGCTCCTTTCCGGGACTTTCGCTTTCC
CCCTCCCTATTGCCACGGCGGAACTCATCGCCGCCTGCCTTGCCCGCTGCTGGACAGGGGCTCGGCTGTT
GGGCACTGACAATTCCGTGGTGTTGTCGGGGAAGCTGACGTCCTTTCCATGGCTGCTCGCCTGTGTTGCC
ACCTGGATTCTGCGCGGGACGTCCTTCTGCTACGTCCCTTCGGCCCTCAATCCAGCGGACCTTCCTTCCC
GCGGCCTGCTGCCGGCTCTGCGGCCTCTTCCGCGTCTTCGCCTTCGCCCTCAGACGAGTCGGATCTCCCT
TTGGGCCGCCTCCCCGCCTGGAATTAATTCTGCAGTCGAGACCTAGAAAAACATGGAGCAATCACAAGTA
GCAATACAGCAGCTACCAATGCTGATTGTGCCTGGCTAGAAGCACAAGAGGAGGAGGAGGTGGGTTTTCC
AGTCACACCTCAGGTACCTTTAAGACCAATGACTTACAAGGCAGCTGTAGATCTTAGCCACTTTTTAAAA
GAAAAGAGGGGACTGGAAGGGCTAATTCACTCCCAACGAAGACAAGATCTGCTTTTTGCTTGTACTGGGT
CTCTCTGGTTAGACCAGATCTGAGCCTGGGAGCTCTCTGGCTAACTAGGGAACCCACTGCTTAAGCCTCA
ATAAAGCTTGCCTTGAGTGCTTCAAGTAGTGTGTGCCCGTCTGTTGTGTGACTCTGGTAACTAGAGATCC
CTCAGACCCTTTTAGTCAGTGTGGAAAATCTCTAGCAGTAGTAGTTCATGTCATCTTATTATTCAGTATT
TATAACTTGCAAAGAAATGAATATCAGAGAGTGAGAGGCCTTGACATTGTTTAAACCCGCTGATCAGCCT
CGACTGTGCCTTCTAGTTGCCAGCCATCTGTTGTTTGCCCCTTCCCCGTGCCTTCCTTGACCCTGGAAGG
TGCCACTCCCACTGTCCTTTCCTAATAAAATGAGGAAATTGCATCGCATTGTCTGAGTAGGTGTCATTCT
ATTCTGGGGGGTGGGGTGGGGCAGGACAGCAAGGGGGAGGATTGGGAAGACAATAGCAGGCATGCTGGGG
ATGCGGTGGGCTCTATGGCTTCTGAGGCGGAAAGAACCAGCTGGGGCTCTAGGGGGTATCCCC
[124 nt withheld, positions 8254-8377]
C
[91 nt withheld, positions 8379-8469]
A
[49 nt withheld, positions 8471-8519]
CCTTTGACGTTGGAGTCCACGTTCTTT
[37 nt withheld, positions 8547-8583]
ACCCTATCTCGGTCTATTCTTTTGATTTATAAGGGATTTTGCCGATTTCGGCCTATTGGTTAAAAAATGA
GCTGATTTAACAAAAATTTAACGCGAATTAATTCTGTGGAATGTGTGTCAGTTAGGGTGTGGAAAGTCCC
CAGGCTCCCCAGCAGGCAGAAGTATGCAAAGCATGCATCTCAATTAGTCAGCAACCAGGTGTGGAAAGTC
CCCAGGCTCCCCAGCAGGCAGAAGTATGCAAAGCATGCATCTCAATTAGTCAGCAACCATAGTCCCGCCC
CTAACTCCGCCCATCCCGCCCCTAACTCCGCCCAGTTCCGCCCATTCTCCGCCCCATGGCTGACTAATTT
TTTTTATTTATGCAGAGGCCGAGGCCGCCTCTGCCTCTGAGCTATTCCAGAAGTAGTGAGGAGGCTTTTT
TGGAGGCCTAGGCTTTTGCAAAAAGCTCCCGGGAGCTTGTATATCCATTTTCGGATCTGATCAGCACGTG
ATGAAAAAGCCTGAACTCACCGCGACGTGACCGCAAGGAATCGGTCAATACACTACATGGCGTGATTTCA
TATGCGCGATTGCTGATCCCCATGTGTATCACTGGCAAACTGTGATGGACGACACCGTCAGTGCGTCCGT
CGCGCAGGCTCTCGATGAGCTGATGCTTTGGGCCGAGGACTGCCCCGAAGTCCGGCACCTCGTGCACGCG
GATTTCGGCTCCAACAATGTCCTGACGGACAATGGCCGCATAACAGCGGTCATTGACTGGAGCGAGGCGA
TGTTCGGGGATTCCCAATACGAGGTCGCCAACATCTTCTTCTGGAGGCCGTGGTTGGCTTGTATGGAGCA
GCAGACGCGCTACTTCGAGCGGAGGCATCCGGAGCTTGCAGGATCGCCGCGGCTCCGGGCGTATATGCTC
CGCATTGGTCTTGACCAACTCTATCAGAGCTTGGTTGACGGCAATTTCGATGATGCAGCTTGGGCGCAGG
GTCGATGCGACGCAATCGTCCGATCCGGAGCCGGGACTGTCGGGCGTACACAAATCGCCCGCAGAAGCGC
GGCCGTCTGGACCGATGGCTGTGTAGAAGTACTCGCCGATAGTGGAAACCGACGCCCCAGCACTCGTCCG
AGGGCAAAGGAATAGCACGTGCTACGAGATTTCGATTCCACCGCCGCCTTCTATGAAAGGTTGGGCTTCG
GAATCGTTTTCCGGGACGCCGGCTGGATGATCCTCCAGCGCGGGGATCTCATGCTGGAGTTCTTCGCCCA
CCCCAACTTGTTTATTGCAGCTTATAATGGTTACAAATAAAGCAATAGCATCACAAATTTCACAAATAAA
GCATTTTTTTCACTGCATTCTAGTTGTGGTTTGTCCAAACTAATCAATGTATCTTATCATGTCTGTATAC
CGTCGACCTCTAGCTAGAGCTTGGCGTAATCATGGTCATAGCTGTTTCCTGTGTGAAATTGTTATCCGCT
CACAATTCCACACAACATACGAGCCGGAAGCATAAAGTGTAAAGCCTGGGGTGCCTAATGAGTGAGCTAA
CTCACATTAATTGCGTTGCGCTCACTGCCCGCTTTCCAGTCGGGAAACCTGTCGTGCCAGCTGCATTAAT
GAATCGGCCAACGCGCGGGGAGAGGCGGTTTGCGTATTGGGCGCTCTTCCGCTTCCTCGCTCACTGACTC
GCTGCGCTCGGTCGTTCGGCTGCGGCGAGCGGTATCAGCTCACTCAAAGGCGGTAATACGGTTATCCACA
GAATCAGGGGATAACGCAGGAAAGAACATGTGAGCAAAAGGCCAGCAAAAGGCCAGGAACCGTAAAAAGG
CCGCGTTGCTGGCGTTTTTCCATAGGCTCCGCCCCCCTGACGAGCATCACAAAAATCGACGCTCAAGTCA
GAGGTGGCGAAACCCGACAGGACTATAAAGATACCAGGCGTTTCCCCCTGGAAGCTCCCTCGTGCGCTCT
CCTGTTCCGACCCTGCCGCTTACCGGATACCTGTCCGCCTTTCTCCCTTCGGGAAGCGTGGCGCTTTCTC
ATAGCTCACGCTGTAGGTATCTCAGTTCGGTGTAGGTCGTTCGCTCCAAGCTGGGCTGTGTGCACTAACC
CCCCGTTCAGCCCGACCGCTGCGCCTTATCCGGTAACTATCGTCTTGAGTCCAACCCGGTAAGACACGAC
TTATCGCCACTGGCAGCAGCCACTGGTAACAGGATTAGCAGAGCGAGGTATGTAGGCGGTGCTACAGAGT
TCTTGAAGTGGTGGCCTAACTACGGCTACACTAGAAGAACAGTATTTGGTATCTGCGCTCTGCTGAAGCC
AGTTACCTTCGGAAAAAGAGTTGGTAGCTCTTGATCCGGCAAACAAACCACCGCTGGTAGCGGTGGTTTT
TTTGTTTGCAAGCAGCAGATTACGCGCAGAAAAAAAGGATCTCAAGAAGATCCTTTGATCTTTTCTACGG
GGTCTGACGCTCAGTGGAACGAAAACTCACGTTAAGGGATTTTGGTCATGAGATTATCAAAAAGGATCTT
CACCTAGATCCTTTTAAATTAAAAATGAAGTTTTAAATCAATCTAAAGTATATATGAGTAAACTTGGTCT
GACAGTTACCAATGCTTAATCAGTGAGGCACCTATCTCAGCGATCTGTCTATTTCGTTCATCCATAGTTG
CCTGACTCCCCGTCGTGTAGATAACTACGATACGGGAGGGCTTACCATCTGGCCCCAGTGCTGCAATGAT
ACCGCGAGACCCACGCTCACCGGCTCCAGATTTATCAGCAATAAACCAGCCAGCCGGAAGGGCCGAGCGC
AGAAGTGGTCCTGCAACTTTATCCGCCTCCATCCAGTCTATTAATTGTTGCCGGGAAGCTAGAGTAAGTA
GTTCGCCAGTTAATAGTTTGCGCAACGTTGTTGCCATTGCTACAGGCATCGTGGTGTCACGCTCGTCGTT
TGGTATGGCTTCATTCAGCTCCGGTTCCCAACGATCAAGGCGAGTTACATGATCCCCCATGTTGTGCAAA
AAAGCGGTTAGCTCCTTCGGTCCTCCGATCGTTGTCAGAAGTAAGTTGGCCGCAGTGTTATCACTCATGG
TTATGGCAGCACTGCATAATTCTCTTACTGTCATGCCATCCGTAAGATGCTTTTCTGTGACTGGTGAGTA
CTCAACCAAGTCATTCTGAGAATAGTGTATGCGGCGACCGAGTTGCTCTTGCCCGGCGTCAATACGGGAT
AATACCGCGCCACATAGCAGAACTTTAAAAGTGCTCATCATTGGAAAACGTTCTTCGGGGCGAAAACTCT
CAAGGATCTTACCGCTGTTGAGATCCAGTTCGATGTAACCCACTCGTGCACCCAACTGATCTTCAGCATC
TTTTACTTTCACCAGCGTTTCTGGGTGAGCAAAAACAGGAAGGCAAAATGCCGCAAAAAAGGGAATAAGG
GCGACACGGAAATGTTGAATACTCATACTCTTCCTTTTTCAATATTATTGAAGCATTTATCAGGGTTATT
GTCTCATGAGCGGATACATATTTGAATGTATTTAGAAAAATAAACAAATAGGGGTTCCGCGCACATTTCC
CCGAAAAGTGCCACCTGACGTCGACGGATCGGGAGATCAACTTGTTTATTGCAGCTTATAATGGTTACAA
ATAAAGCAATAGCATCACAAATTTCACAAATAAAGCATTTTTTTCACTGCATTCTAGTTGTGGTTTGTCC
AAACTCATCAATGTATCTTATCATGTCTGGATCAACTGGATAACTCAAGCTAACCAAAATCATCCCAAAC
TTCCCACCCCATACCCTATTACCACTGCCAATTACCTGTGGTTTCATTTACTCTAAACCTGTGATTCCTC
TGAATTATTTTCATTTTAAAGAAATTGTATTTGTTAAATATGTACTACAAACTTAGTAGTTGGAAGGGCT
AATTCACTCCCAAAGAAGACAAGATATCCTTGATCTGTGGATCTACCACACACAAGGCTACTTCCCTGAT
TAGCAGAACTACACACCAGGGCCAGGGGTCAGATATCCACTGACCTTTGGATGGTGCTACAAGCTAGTAC
CAGTTGAGCCAGATAAGGTAGAAGAGGCCAATAAAGGAGAGAACACCAGCTTGTTACACCCTGTGAGCCT
GCATGGGATGGATGACCCGGAGAGAGAAGTGTTAGAGTGGAGGTTTGACAGCCGCCTAGCATTTCATCAC
GTGGCCCGAGAGCTGCATCCGGAGTACTTCAAGAACTGCTGATATCGAGCTTGCTACAAGGGACTTTCCG
CTGGGGACTTTCCAGGGAGGCGTGGCCTGGGCGGGACTGGGGAGTGGCGAGCCCTCAGATCCTGCATATA
AGCAGCTGCTTTTTGCCTGTACTGGGTCTCTCTGGTTAGACCAGATCTGAGCCTGGGAGCTCTCTGGCTA
ACTAGGGAACCCACTGCTTAAGCCTCAATAAAGCTTGCCTTGAGTGCTTCAAGTAGTGTGTGCCCGTCTG
TTGTGTGACTCTGGTAACTAGAGATCCCTCAGACCCTTTTAGTCAGTGTGGAAAATCTCTAGCAGTGGCG
CCCGAACAGGGACTTGAAAGCGAAAGGGAAACCAGAGGAGCTCTCTCGACGCAGGACTCGGCTTGCTGAA
GCGCGCACGGCAAGAGGCGAGGGGCGGCGACTGGTGAGTACGCCAAAAATTTTGACTAGCGGAGGCTAGA
AGGAGAGAGATGGGTGCGAGAGCGTCAGTATTAAG
Features (pLannotate 1.2.2; 38 found; start..end, strand, type, name):
    488..721     +  misc_feature   RRE: The Rev response element (RRE) of HIV-1 allows for Rev-dependent mRNA export from the nucleus to the cytoplasm.
   1098..1198    +  CDS            Rev (fragment): human immunodeficiency virus 1 (HIV-1) Rev protein; rev; enhances nuclear export of unspliced and incompletely spliced viral mRNAs
   1248..1365    +  misc_feature   cPPT/CTS: central polypurine tract and central termination sequence of HIV-1
   1430..1804    -  CDS            BleoR: antibiotic-binding protein; Sh ble from Streptoalloteichus hindustanus; confers resistance to bleomycin, phleomycin, and Zeocin™
   1824..1871    -  promoter       EM7 promoter: synthetic bacterial promoter&nbsp
   1941..2211    +  protein_bind   tetracycline response element: contains seven copies of the tetracycline operator tetO tetracycline repressor TetR
   2235..2310    +  protein_bind   tetracycline response element (fragment): contains seven copies of the tetracycline operator tetO tetracycline repressor TetR
   2328..2366    +  promoter       minimal CMV promoter: human cytomegalovirus (CMV) immediate early promoter
   2501..3580    +  CDS            MAPK1: MK01_HUMAN - Also known as ERK2, PRKM1, PRKM2. Experimental evidence at protein level: Swiss-Prot protein existence level 1. Acts as a transcriptional repressor. Binds to a [GC]AAA[GC] consensus sequence. Repress the expression of interferon gamma-induced genes. Seems to bind to the promoter of CCL5, DMP1, IFIH1, IFITM1, IRF7, IRF9, LAMP3, OAS1, OAS2, OAS3 and STAT1. Transcriptional activity is independent of kinase activity. From Homo sapiens (Human).
   3597..4808    +  promoter       UbC promoter: human ubiquitin C promoter
   4815..4848    -  protein_bind   loxP: Cre-mediated recombination occurs in the 8-bp core sequence (GCATACAT). Cre recombinase
   4855..5552    +  CDS            rtTA3 (fragment): reverse tetracycline transactivator 3 activates expression from Tet-responsive promoters in the presence of doxycycline
   5482..5592    +  CDS            VP48: 3 tandem repeats of the minimal activation domain of herpes simplex virus VP16 (Cheng et al., 2013)
   5602..5632    +  protein_bind   loxP (fragment): Cre-mediated recombination occurs in the 8-bp core sequence (GCATACAT). Cre recombinase
   5650..6222    +  misc_feature   IRES: internal ribosome entry site (IRES) of the encephalomyocarditis virus (EMCV)
   6231..6827    +  CDS            PuroR: puromycin N-acetyltransferase; pac from Streptomyces alboniger; confers resistance to puromycin
   6849..7437    +  misc_feature   WPRE: woodchuck hepatitis virus posttranscriptional regulatory element
   7454..7642    +  CDS            nef (fragment): NEF_HV1Z2 - Experimental evidence at protein level: Swiss-Prot protein existence level 1. Extracellular Nef protein targets CD4(+) T-lymphocytes for apoptosis by interacting with CXCR4 surface receptors. From Human immunodeficiency virus type 1 group M subtype D (isolate Z2/CDC-Z34) (HIV-1).
   7644..7877    +  LTR            3' LTR (ΔU3): self-inactivating 3' long terminal repeat (LTR) from HIV-1
   7984..8208    +  polyA_signal   bGH poly(A) signal: bovine growth hormone polyadenylation signal
   8212..8233    +  promoter       SV40 promoter (fragment): SV40 enhancer and early promoter
   8254..8682    +  rep_origin     f1 ori (sequence partly withheld): f1 bacteriophage origin of replication; arrow indicates direction of (+) strand synthesis
   8696..9025    +  promoter       SV40 promoter: SV40 enhancer and early promoter
   9102..9718    +  CDS            HygR (fragment): aminoglycoside phosphotransferase from E. coli confers resistance to hygromycin
   9728..9853    +  CDS            ble (fragment): BLE_KLEPN - Experimental evidence at protein level: Swiss-Prot protein existence level 1. Binding protein with a strong affinity to the bleomycin family of antibiotics. Binds to CL990; an antimitotic-antibiotic compound. From Klebsiella pneumoniae.
   9848..9929    +  polyA_signal   SV40 poly(A) signal: SV40 polyadenylation signal
  10040..10062   -  protein_bind   lac operator (fragment): The lac repressor binds to the lac operator to inhibit transcription in E. coli. This inhibition can be relieved by adding lactose or isopropyl-β-D-thiogalactopyranoside (IPTG). lac repressor encoded by lacI
  10066..10096   -  promoter       lac promoter: promoter for the E. coli lac operon
  10111..10132   -  protein_bind   CAP binding site: CAP binding activates transcription in the presence of cAMP. E. coli catabolite activator protein
  10145..10237   -  CDS            lacI (fragment): lac repressor; lacI; The lac repressor binds to the lac operator to inhibit transcription in E. coli. This inhibition can be relieved by adding lactose or isopropyl-β-D-thiogalactopyranoside (IPTG).
  10420..11008   -  rep_origin     ori: high-copy-number ColE1/pMB1/pBR322/pUC origin of replication
  11179..12039   -  CDS            AmpR: β-lactamase; bla; confers resistance to ampicillin, carbenicillin, and related antibiotics
  12040..12144   -  promoter       AmpR promoter: bla
  12192..12326   +  polyA_signal   SV40 poly(A) signal: SV40 polyadenylation signal
  12493..12822   +  CDS            nef (fragment): NEF_HV1BR - Experimental evidence at protein level: Swiss-Prot protein existence level 1. Extracellular Nef protein targets CD4(+) T-lymphocytes for apoptosis by interacting with CXCR4 surface receptors (PubMed:14990729). From Human immunodeficiency virus type 1 group M subtype B (isolate BRU/LAI) (HIV-1).
  12870..13127   +  LTR            5' LTR (truncated): truncated 5' long terminal repeat (LTR) from HIV-1
  13174..13299   +  misc_feature   HIV-1 Ψ: packaging signal of human immunodeficiency virus type 1
  13283..313     +  CDS            HIV-1 gag (fragment) (across the origin): gag protein from human immunodeficiency virus 1; gag
