[The description below was written by a language model from this plasmid's Addgene catalogue record and pLannotate feature annotations shown in this document.]
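Description:
pInducer-myc-ERK2-R67S/S153D/D321N is a 13.3 kb HIV-1-based lentiviral vector built on the p-Inducer10b backbone for doxycycline-inducible expression of a mutant human ERK2 (MAPK1) in mammalian cells. It is propagated in E. coli through a high-copy ColE1/pUC origin with ampicillin resistance. An f1 origin is also present, and the backbone carries an EM7-driven bleomycin/Zeocin resistance gene along with fragmentary hygromycin and ble sequences behind an SV40 promoter. The viral elements comprise a truncated 5' LTR, the Ψ packaging signal with a gag fragment, the RRE, the cPPT/CTS and a self-inactivating ΔU3 3' LTR. These allow the region between the LTRs to be packaged and integrated when helper functions are supplied in trans.

The vector is an all-in-one Tet-On design. A tetracycline response element fused to a minimal CMV promoter drives the MAPK1 coding sequence, which was cloned between AgeI and MluI sites. The insert carries an N-terminal myc tag according to the catalogue, although the tag is not annotated separately in the feature table. It also carries the substitutions R67S, S153D and D321N, but the record does not state their functional effect. Downstream, the constitutive human UbC promoter expresses the reverse transactivator rtTA3, which is flanked by loxP sequences. An EMCV IRES follows and links rtTA3 to puromycin N-acetyltransferase, and a WPRE enhances transcript expression. Transduced cells can therefore be selected with puromycin, and adding doxycycline lets rtTA3 bind the response element and switch on myc-ERK2. The associated publication concerns the ERK-regulated phosphoproteome in KRAS-mutant cancer, which suggests the construct is used for controlled expression of this ERK2 variant in such studies.
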