Addgene plasmid #213598: pInducer-myc-ERK2-R67S/S153D/D321N
Purpose: Doxycycline inducible expression of myc-tagged ERK2-R67S/S153D/D321N cDNA in mammilian cells
Depositing lab: Channing Der. Depositing organization: University of North Carolina at Chapel Hill. Publication: Determining the ERK-regulated phosphoproteome driving KRAS-mutant cancer. Klomp JE, Diehl JN, Klomp JA, Edwards AC, Yang R, Morales AJ, Taylor KE, Drizyte-Miller K, Bryant KL, Schaefer A, Johnson JL, Huntsman EM, Yaron TM, Pierobon M, Baldelli E, Prevatte AW, Barker NK, Herring LE, Petricoin EF 3rd, Graves LM, Cantley LC, Cox AD, Der CJ, Stalnecker CA. Science. 2024 Jun 7;384(6700):eadk0850. doi: 10.1126/science.adk0850. Epub 2024 Jun 7. PubMed 38843329.
Backbone
  Vector backbone: p-Inducer10b
  Backbone size w/o insert (bp): 12153
  Vector type: Mammalian Expression, Lentiviral
  Selectable markers: Puromycin
Growth in bacteria
  Bacterial resistance: Ampicillin, 100 μg/mL
  Growth temperature: 37°C
  Growth strain: NEB Stable
  Copy number: High Copy
Gene/Insert
  Gene/Insert name: MAPK1
  Species: H. sapiens (human)
  Insert size (bp): 1185
  Mutation: R67S, S153D, D321N
  Entrez Gene: MAPK1 (a.k.a. ERK, ERK-2, ERK2, ERT1, MAPK2, NS13, P42MAPK, PRKM1, PRKM2, p38, p40, p41, p41mapk, p42-MAPK)
  Tag / fusion protein: MYC (N terminal on insert)
  Cloning method: Restriction Enzyme; 5′ cloning site Age1 (not destroyed); 3′ cloning site Mlu1 (not destroyed)
Terms and licenses: Academic/Nonprofit Terms; Industry Terms: Not Available to Industry
How to cite: pInducer-myc-ERK2-R67S/S153D/D321N was a gift from Channing Der (Addgene plasmid # 213598 ; http://n2t.net/addgene:213598 ; RRID:Addgene_213598)
